Addgene plasmid #239336: pmStayGold_I3
Depositing lab: Torsten Wittmann. Publication: Quantitative comparison of fluorescent proteins using protein nanocages in live cells. Viola G, Ibrahim YW, Jacobs KA, Lemiere J, Kutys ML, Wittmann T. J Cell Sci. 2025 May 15;138(10):jcs263858. doi: 10.1242/jcs.263858. Epub 2025 May 21. PubMed 40326462.
Backbone
  Vector backbone: pEGFP
  Backbone size w/o insert (bp): 4000
  Total vector size (bp): 5357
  Vector type: Mammalian Expression
  Selectable markers: Neomycin (select with G418)
Growth in bacteria
  Bacterial resistance: Kanamycin, 50 μg/mL
  Growth temperature: 37°C
  Growth strain: DH5alpha
  Copy number: High Copy
Gene/Insert
  Gene/Insert name: I3-01 (alt name: I3 nanocage subunit)
  Species: Synthetic
  Insert size (bp): 609
  Mutation: K129A
  Promoter: CMV
  Tag / fusion protein: mStayGold (N terminal on insert)
Terms and licenses: Academic/Nonprofit Terms; Industry Terms: Not Available to Industry
How to cite: pmStayGold_I3 was a gift from Torsten Wittmann (Addgene plasmid # 239336 ; http://n2t.net/addgene:239336 ; RRID:Addgene_239336)
