[The description below was written by a language model from this plasmid's Addgene catalogue record and pLannotate feature annotations shown in this document.]
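Description:
pmStayGold_I3 is a mammalian expression plasmid of about 5.4 kb built on a pEGFP-type backbone. It encodes the synthetic I3-01 nanocage subunit carrying a K129A mutation, fused at its N terminus to the green fluorescent protein mStayGold. The fusion is transcribed from the human cytomegalovirus immediate early enhancer and promoter and terminated by the SV40 polyadenylation signal. The plasmid replicates in E. coli at high copy from a ColE1/pUC-type origin and also carries an f1 phage origin. A single Tn5 aminoglycoside phosphotransferase gene (NeoR/KanR) is driven by tandem bacterial (bla) and SV40 early promoters and followed by the HSV TK polyadenylation signal. It therefore gives kanamycin resistance in bacteria and G418 resistance in transfected mammalian cells.

The automated feature table does not annotate mStayGold or I3-01 by name. The open reading frame region downstream of the CMV promoter and multiple cloning site is only partly covered, by a fragment match to the fluorescent protein Jred. This most likely reflects partial similarity to the mStayGold coding sequence rather than a red reporter. The short "large T antigen", "ble" and bGH poly(A) fragment hits are probably residual backbone sequence or annotation artefacts rather than functional elements.

I3-01 is a designed protein that self-assembles into a multi-subunit cage, so expressing the fusion should produce discrete particles that each display a defined number of fluorescent protein copies. According to the associated publication, such nanocage constructs were used to compare the performance of different fluorescent proteins quantitatively in live cells, with this plasmid as the mStayGold member of that comparison.
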