Features (pLannotate 1.2.2; 14 found; start..end, strand, type, name):
      1..589     +  rep_origin     ori: high-copy-number ColE1/pMB1/pBR322/pUC origin of replication
    764..1067    +  enhancer       CMV enhancer: human cytomegalovirus immediate early enhancer
   1068..1271    +  promoter       CMV promoter: human cytomegalovirus (CMV) immediate early promoter
   1312..1368    +  misc_feature   MCS: multiple cloning site
   1395..1838    +  CDS            Jred (fragment): Jred is a basic (constitutively fluorescent) red fluorescent protein published in 2004, derived from Anthoathecata. It has low acid sensitivity.
   2742..2825    +  CDS            large T antigen (fragment): large T antigen from SV40 (simian virus 40)
   2848..2969    +  polyA_signal   SV40 poly(A) signal: SV40 polyadenylation signal
   3003..3431    -  rep_origin     f1 ori (sequence partly withheld): f1 bacteriophage origin of replication; arrow indicates direction of (+) strand synthesis
   3458..3562    +  promoter       AmpR promoter: bla
   3564..3921    +  promoter       SV40 promoter: SV40 enhancer and early promoter
   3956..4750    +  CDS            NeoR/KanR: aminoglycoside phosphotransferase from Tn5; aph(3')-II (or nptII); confers resistance to neomycin, kanamycin, and G418 (Geneticin®)
   4771..4923    +  CDS            ble (fragment): BLE_KLEPN - Experimental evidence at protein level: Swiss-Prot protein existence level 1. Binding protein with a strong affinity to the bleomycin family of antibiotics. Binds to CL990; an antimitotic-antibiotic compound. From Klebsiella pneumoniae.
   4982..5029    +  polyA_signal   HSV TK poly(A) signal: herpes simplex virus thymidine kinase polyadenylation signal (Cole and Stacy, 1985)
   5120..5136    -  polyA_signal   bGH poly(A) signal (fragment): bovine growth hormone polyadenylation signal
>Addgene plasmid #239336 | pmStayGold_I3 | addgene full sequence | sequence record 474358 | Addgene NGS Result
TTGAGATCCTTTTTTTCTGCGCGTAATCTGCTGCTTGCAAACAAAAAAACCACCGCTACCAGCGGTGGTT
TGTTTGCCGGATCAAGAGCTACCAACTCTTTTTCCGAAGGTAACTGGCTTCAGCAGAGCGCAGATACCAA
ATACTGTTCTTCTAGTGTAGCCGTAGTTAGGCCACCACTTCAAGAACTCTGTAGCACCGCCTACATACCT
CGCTCTGCTAATCCTGTTACCAGTGGCTGCTGCCAGTGGCGATAAGTCGTGTCTTACCGGGTTGGACTCA
AGACGATAGTTACCGGATAAGGCGCAGCGGTCGGGCTGAACGGGGGGTTCGTGCACACAGCCCAGCTTGG
AGCGAACGACCTACACCGAACTGAGATACCTACAGCGTGAGCTATGAGAAAGCGCCACGCTTCCCGAAGG
GAGAAAGGCGGACAGGTATCCGGTAAGCGGCAGGGTCGGAACAGGAGAGCGCACGAGGGAGCTTCCAGGG
GGAAACGCCTGGTATCTTTATAGTCCTGTCGGGTTTCGCCACCTCTGACTTGAGCGTCGATTTTTGTGAT
GCTCGTCAGGGGGGCGGAGCCTATGGAAAAACGCCAGCAACGCGGCCTTTTTACGGTTCCTGGCCTTTTG
CTGGCCTTTTGCTCACATGTTCTTTCCTGCGTTATCCCCTGATTCTGTGGATAACCGTATTACCGCCATG
CATTAGTTATTAATAGTAATCAATTACGGGGTCATTAGTTCATAGCCCATATATGGAGTTCCGCGTTACA
TAACTTACGGTAAATGGCCCGCCTGGCTGACCGCCCAACGACCCCCGCCCATTGACGTCAATAATGACGT
ATGTTCCCATAGTAACGCCAATAGGGACTTTCCATTGACGTCAATGGGTGGAGTATTTACGGTAAACTGC
CCACTTGGCAGTACATCAAGTGTATCATATGCCAAGTACGCCCCCTATTGACGTCAATGACGGTAAATGG
CCCGCCTGGCATTATGCCCAGTACATGACCTTATGGGACTTTCCTACTTGGCAGTACATCTACGTATTAG
TCATCGCTATTACCATGGTGATGCGGTTTTGGCAGTACATCAATGGGCGTGGATAGCGGTTTGACTCACG
GGGATTTCCAAGTCTCCACCCCATTGACGTCAATGGGAGTTTGTTTTGGCACCAAAATCAACGGGACTTT
CCAAAATGTCGTAACAACTCCGCCCCATTGACGCAAATGGGCGGTAGGCGTGTACGGTGGGAGGTCTATA
TAAGCAGAGCTGGTTTAGTGAACCGTCAGATCCGCTAGCGCTACCGGACTCAGATCTCGAGCTCAAGCTT
CGAATTCTGCAGTCGACGGTACCGCGGGCCCGGGATCCAACCGGTCGCCACCATGGTGTCTACAGGCGAG
GAGCTGTTTACCGGCGTGGTGCCCTTCAAGTTCCAGCTGAAGGGCACCATCAACGGCAAGAGCTTCACCG
TGGAAGGCGAGGGCGAGGGCAATAGCCACGAGGGCAGCCACAAAGGCAAGTACGTGTGCACCAGCGGCAA
ACTGCCAATGTCTTGGGCCGCCCTGGGAACTAGCTTCGGCTATGGCATGAAGTACTACACCAAGTACCCC
AGCGGCCTGAAGAACTGGTTCCACGAGGTGATGCCCGAGGGCTTCACCTACGACAGACACATCCAGTACA
AGGGCGACGGCAGCATCCACGCCAAGCACCAGCACTTCATGAAGAACGGCACCTACCACAACATCGTGGA
GTTCACCGGCCAGGACTTCAAGGAGAACAGCCCCGTGCTGACCGGCGACATGGACGTGAGCCTGCCCAAC
GAGGTGCAGCACATCCCCATAGATGACGGCGTGGAGTGCACAGTGACCCTGCAGTACCCTCTGCTGAGCG
ACGAGAGCAAGTGCGTGGAGGCCTACCAGAACACCATCATCAAGCCCCTGCACAATCAGCCAGCCCCCGA
TGTGCCATTCCACTGGATCAGAAAGCAGTACACCCAGAGCAAGGACGACACCGAGGAGAGAGACCACATC
ATCCAGAGCGAGACCCTGGAGGCCCACCTGGGTGGGTCAGGCGGATCCGGTGGTAGCGGTGGTAGCGGTG
GTAGCGGTGGTAGCGGTGGTAGCGAGGAACTCTTTAAGAAGCATAAAATCGTAGCTGTGCTCAGAGCAAA
TTCAGTAGAGGAGGCGAAGAAAAAGGCCCTGGCCGTTTTCCTGGGCGGAGTCCACCTCATCGAAATTACT
TTTACTGTCCCCGACGCAGATACAGTCATAAAAGAGTTGAGTTTTCTCAAAGAGATGGGGGCGATCATCG
GTGCCGGGACGGTTACGTCAGTCGAGCAGTGCCGGAAAGCAGTGGAGTCAGGAGCGGAATTTATCGTATC
TCCACATCTGGATGAGGAAATATCTCAATTCTGTAAAGAAAAAGGTGTCTTTTACATGCCCGGCGTTATG
ACGCCAACGGAGCTGGTGAAGGCCATGAAGCTGGGACACACGATACTGGCTCTCTTTCCAGGCGAAGTGG
TCGGTCCTCAATTCGTCAAGGCAATGAAAGGGCCTTTCCCCAACGTTAAATTCGTCCCGACTGGGGGAGT
AAACTTGGACAATGTTTGCGAATGGTTTAAGGCAGGGGTACTCGCTGTTGGAGTTGGTTCCGCATTGGTA
AAAGGTACGCCTGTCGAAGTGGCAGAAAAGGCAAAGGCTTTCGTTGAGAAGATCCGCGGATGTACTGAAT
AGGCGACTCTAGATCATAATCAGCCATACCACATTTGTAGAGGTTTTACTTGCTTTAAAAAACCTCCCAC
ACCTCCCCCTGAACCTGAAACATAAAATGAATGCAATTGTTGTTGTTAACTTGTTTATTGCAGCTTATAA
TGGTTACAAATAAAGCAATAGCATCACAAATTTCACAAATAAAGCATTTTTTTCACTGCATTCTAGTTGT
GGTTTGTCCAAACTCATCAATGTATCTTAAGGCGTAAATTGTAAGCGTTAATATTTTGTTAAAATTCGCG
TTAAATTTTTGTTAAATCAGCTCATTTTTTAACCAATAGGCCGAAATCGGCAAAATCCCTTATAAATCAA
AAGAATAGACCGAGATAGGGT
[37 nt withheld, positions 3102-3138]
AAAGAACGTGGACTCCAACGTCAAAGG
[49 nt withheld, positions 3166-3214]
T
[91 nt withheld, positions 3216-3306]
G
[124 nt withheld, positions 3308-3431]
CAGGTGGCACTTTTCGGGGAAATGTGCGCGGAACCCCTATTTGTTTATTTTTCTAAATACATTCAAATAT
GTATCCGCTCATGAGACAATAACCCTGATAAATGCTTCAATAATATTGAAAAAGGAAGAGTCCTGAGGCG
GAAAGAACCAGCTGTGGAATGTGTGTCAGTTAGGGTGTGGAAAGTCCCCAGGCTCCCCAGCAGGCAGAAG
TATGCAAAGCATGCATCTCAATTAGTCAGCAACCAGGTGTGGAAAGTCCCCAGGCTCCCCAGCAGGCAGA
AGTATGCAAAGCATGCATCTCAATTAGTCAGCAACCATAGTCCCGCCCCTAACTCCGCCCATCCCGCCCC
TAACTCCGCCCAGTTCCGCCCATTCTCCGCCCCATGGCTGACTAATTTTTTTTATTTATGCAGAGGCCGA
GGCCGCCTCGGCCTCTGAGCTATTCCAGAAGTAGTGAGGAGGCTTTTTTGGAGGCCTAGGCTTTTGCAAA
GATCGATCAAGAGACAGGATGAGGATCGTTTCGCATGATTGAACAAGATGGATTGCACGCAGGTTCTCCG
GCCGCTTGGGTGGAGAGGCTATTCGGCTATGACTGGGCACAACAGACAATCGGCTGCTCTGATGCCGCCG
TGTTCCGGCTGTCAGCGCAGGGGCGCCCGGTTCTTTTTGTCAAGACCGACCTGTCCGGTGCCCTGAATGA
ACTGCAAGACGAGGCAGCGCGGCTATCGTGGCTGGCCACGACGGGCGTTCCTTGCGCAGCTGTGCTCGAC
GTTGTCACTGAAGCGGGAAGGGACTGGCTGCTATTGGGCGAAGTGCCGGGGCAGGATCTCCTGTCATCTC
ACCTTGCTCCTGCCGAGAAAGTATCCATCATGGCTGATGCAATGCGGCGGCTGCATACGCTTGATCCGGC
TACCTGCCCATTCGACCACCAAGCGAAACATCGCATCGAGCGAGCACGTACTCGGATGGAAGCCGGTCTT
GTCGATCAGGATGATCTGGACGAAGAGCATCAGGGGCTCGCGCCAGCCGAACTGTTCGCCAGGCTCAAGG
CGAGCATGCCCGACGGCGAGGATCTCGTCGTGACCCATGGCGATGCCTGCTTGCCGAATATCATGGTGGA
AAATGGCCGCTTTTCTGGATTCATCGACTGTGGCCGGCTGGGTGTGGCGGACCGCTATCAGGACATAGCG
TTGGCTACCCGTGATATTGCTGAAGAGCTTGGCGGCGAATGGGCTGACCGCTTCCTCGTGCTTTACGGTA
TCGCCGCTCCCGATTCGCAGCGCATCGCCTTCTATCGCCTTCTTGACGAGTTCTTCTGAGCGGGACTCTG
GGGTTCGAAATGACCGACCAAGCGACGCCCAACCTGCCATCACGAGATTTCGATTCCACCGCCGCCTTCT
ATGAAAGGTTGGGCTTCGGAATCGTTTTCCGGGACGCCGGCTGGATGATCCTCCAGCGCGGGGATCTCAT
GCTGGAGTTCTTCGCCCACCCTAGGGGGAGGCTAACTGAAACACGGAAGGAGACAATACCGGAAGGAACC
CGCGCTATGACGGCAATAAAAAGACAGAATAAAACGCACGGTGTTGGGTCGTTTGTTCATAAACGCGGGG
TTCGGTCCCAGGGCTGGCACTCTGTCGATACCCCACCGAGACCCCATTGGGGCCAATACGCCCGCGTTTC
TTCCTTTTCCCCACCCCACCCCCCAAGTTCGGGTGAAGGCCCAGGGCTCGCAGCCAACGTCGGGGCGGCA
GGCCCTGCCATAGCCTCAGGTTACTCATATATACTTTAGATTGATTTAAAACTTCATTTTTAATTTAAAA
GGATCTAGGTGAAGATCCTTTTTGATAATCTCATGACCAAAATCCCTTAACGTGAGTTTTCGTTCCACTG
AGCGTCAGACCCCGTAGAAAAGATCAAAGGATCTTC
